>Addgene plasmid #18847 | pAG416GPD-Cerulean-YPT7 | addgene partial sequence | sequence record 24737 | EGFP-C 5'-CATGGTCCTGCTGGAGTTCGTG-3'
CCCGGACNCCGGCAGGACGAGCTGTCAAGGGTGGACCAGGTGGTGGACATCAAACAAGTTTGTACAAAAA
AGCAGGCTTCGAAGGAGATAACAAAATGTCTTCTAGAAAAAAAAATATTTTGAAAGTAATCATCCTAGGT
GACTCTGGTGTTGGGAAGACCTCCTTGATGCACCGTTATGTCAATGATAAGTATTCTCAACAGTATAAAG
CAACAATTGGGGCTGACTTTTTAACAAAAGAGGTGACAGTTGACGGTGATAAAGTTGCCACCATGCAAGT
TTGGGATACTGCTGGACAGGAACGTTTCCAATCACTGGGTGTTGCTTTCTATAGAGGTGCAGATTGTTGC
GTTTTGGTCTACGATGTGACCAATGCCAGTTCCTTTGAGAATATTAAGTCTTGGCGAGATGAATTTCTAG
TGCATGCGAACGTAAACTCACCAGAAACATTTCCATTTGTTATACTGGGAAATAAAATTGATGCCGAAGA
ATCTAAAAAAATTGTATCAGAAAAGTCCGCTCAGGAGCTTGCTAAATCATTAGGCGATATTCCTTTGTTT
TTAACAAGTGCCAAAAACGCCATAAACGTTGNCCTAANGNNNNNNNNNNNTGCCNGGGGGNNNTNCCACA
AAACTCAGCTGATACAGAGCCTTTGAAATGACTATANNGAGCCATCAAATCCCCNAATGGGAAAAAANNT
CTTGTCCTGTGAANCCAGCTTCTTGGACANGGGGTCNAGNCNGGAATANTTTGNNCGGTAANTTNCNCCC
CCCCCCNCCCNCTTACNAAAGGAGGGTANACCCTGANN
