[The description below was written by a language model from this plasmid's Addgene catalogue record.]
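Description:
pAG416GPD-Cerulean-YPT7 is a yeast expression plasmid built on the pAG416GPD backbone, a Gateway-compatible derivative of the pRS416 shuttle vector. It is propagated in E. coli under ampicillin selection. The record does not list the yeast maintenance elements, but by the naming convention of the pRS/pAG series, "416" denotes a low-copy centromeric (CEN/ARS) vector carrying the URA3 auxotrophic marker, so selection in yeast would be by uracil prototrophy. Similarly, "GPD" in the name indicates that expression is driven by the strong constitutive glyceraldehyde-3-phosphate dehydrogenase promoter, although no feature table is supplied to confirm these parts.

The insert is the Saccharomyces cerevisiae gene YPT7 (also known as YML001W, AST4 or VAM4), about 626 bp, which encodes a Rab-family GTPase generally associated with vacuolar and late endosomal membrane traffic. It was introduced by Gateway recombination, and the cloning sites are retained on both sides of the insert. The coding sequence is fused at its N terminus to Cerulean, a cyan fluorescent protein variant. N-terminal tagging is the usual choice for Rab proteins because it leaves the C-terminal prenylation motif free for membrane attachment.

The construct gives constitutive expression of a fluorescently labelled Ypt7 in budding yeast, suitable for live-cell imaging of the protein's localisation and of the compartments it marks. The associated publication concerns disruption of cellular Rab homeostasis by the Parkinson's disease protein alpha-synuclein, which suggests the plasmid was used to follow this Rab's distribution or to test its effects in a yeast alpha-synuclein model.
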