Addgene plasmid #18847: pAG416GPD-Cerulean-YPT7
Depositing lab: Susan Lindquist. Depositing organization: Whitehead Institute for Biomedical Research. Publication: The Parkinson's disease protein alpha-synuclein disrupts cellular Rab homeostasis. Gitler AD, Bevis BJ, Shorter J, Strathearn KE, Hamamichi S, Su LJ, Caldwell KA, Caldwell GA, Rochet JC, McCaffery JM, Barlowe C, Lindquist S. Proc Natl Acad Sci U S A. 2008 Jan 8. 105(1):145-50. 10.1073/pnas.0710685105 PubMed 18162536.
Backbone
  Vector backbone: pAG416GPD
  Backbone manufacturer: pRS416
  Backbone size w/o insert (bp): 7497
  Vector type: Yeast Expression
Growth in bacteria
  Bacterial resistance: Ampicillin, 100 μg/mL
  Growth temperature: 37°C
  Growth strain: DH5alpha
  Copy number: Unknown
Gene/Insert
  Gene/Insert name: YPT7
  Species: S. cerevisiae (budding yeast)
  Insert size (bp): 626
  Entrez Gene: YPT7 (a.k.a. YML001W, AST4, VAM4)
  Tag / fusion protein: Cerulean (N terminal on insert)
  Cloning method: Restriction Enzyme; 5′ cloning site GATEWAY CLONING (not destroyed); 3′ cloning site GATEWAY CLONING (not destroyed)
  Sequencing primers: 5′ EGFP-C
Terms and licenses: Academic/Nonprofit Terms; Industry Terms: Not Available to Industry
How to cite: pAG416GPD-Cerulean-YPT7 was a gift from Susan Lindquist (Addgene plasmid # 18847 ; http://n2t.net/addgene:18847 ; RRID:Addgene_18847)
